>Addgene plasmid #231856 | pDest17_Gcn4 WT 44mer | addgene full sequence | sequence record 460721 | Addgene NGS Result
AGATCTCGATCCCGCGAAATTAATACGACTCACTATAGGGAGACCACAACGGTTTCCCTCTAGAAATAAT
TTTGTTTAACTTTAAGAAGGAGATATACATATGTCGTACTACCATCACCATCACCATCACCTCGAATCAA
CAAGTTTGTACAAAAAAGCAGGCTTCGAGAACCTGTATTTTCAGGGTAGCAGCACCGATAGCACCCCGAT
GTTTGAATATGAAAATCTGGAAGATAACAGCAAAGAATGGACCAGCCTGTTTGATAATGATATTCCGGTT
ACCACCGATGATGTTAGCCTGGCAGATAAAGCAATTGAAAGCGGTAGCGGTTCAGGTAGCGGTAGTCCGG
AAAGCAGCGATCCGGCAGCACTGAAACGTGCCCGTAATACCGAAGCAGCACGTCGTAGCCGTGCACGTAA
ACTGCAGCGTATGAAACAGTTAGAAGATAAGGTTGAAGAACTGCTGTGCAAAAACTATCACCTGGAAAAT
GAAGTTGCCCGTCTGAAAAAACTGGTTGGTGAACGTTAAGACCCAGCTTTCTTGTACAAAGTGGTTGATT
CGAGGCTGCTAACAAAGCCCGAAAGGAAGCTGAGTTGGCTGCTGCCACCGCTGAGCAATAACTAGCATAA
CCCCTTGGGGCCTCTAAACGGGTCTTGAGGGGTTTTTTGCTGAAAGGAGGAACTATATCCGGATATCCAC
AGGACGGGTGTGGTCGCCATGATCGCGTAGTCGATAGTGGCTCCAAGTAGCGAAGCGAGCAGGACTGGGC
GGCGGCCAAAGCGGTCGGACAGTGCTCCGAGAACGGGTGCGCATAGAAATTGCATCAACGCATATAGCGC
TAGCAGCACGCCATAGTGACTGGCGATGCTGTCGGAATGGACGATATCCCGCAAGAGGCCCGGCAGTACC
GGCATAACCAAGCCTATGCCTACAGCATCCAGGGTGACGGTGCCGAGGATGACGATGAGCGCATTGTTAG
ATTTCATACACGGTGCCTGACTGCGTTAGCAATTTAACTGTGATAAACTACCGCATTAAAGCTTATCGAT
GATAAGCTGTCAAACATGAGAATTCTTGAAGACGAAAGGGCCTCGTGATACGCCTATTTTTATAGGTTAA
TGTCATGATAATAATGGTTTCTTAGACGTCAGGTGGCACTTTTCGGGGAAATGTGCGCGGAACCCCTATT
TGTTTATTTTTCTAAATACATTCAAATATGTATCCGCTCATGAGACAATAACCCTGATAAATGCTTCAAT
AATATTGAAAAAGGAAGAGTATGAGTATTCAACATTTCCGTGTCGCCCTTATTCCCTTTTTTGCGGCATT
TTGCCTTCCTGTTTTTGCTCACCCAGAAACGCTGGTGAAAGTAAAAGATGCTGAAGATCAGTTGGGTGCA
CGAGTGGGTTACATCGAACTGGATCTCAACAGCGGTAAGATCCTTGAGAGTTTTCGCCCCGAAGAACGTT
TTCCAATGATGAGCACTTTTAAAGTTCTGCTATGTGGCGCGGTATTATCCCGTGTTGACGCCGGGCAAGA
GCAACTCGGTCGCCGCATACACTATTCTCAGAATGACTTGGTTGAGTACTCACCAGTCACAGAAAAGCAT
CTTACGGATGGCATGACAGTAAGAGAATTATGCAGTGCTGCCATAACCATGAGTGATAACACTGCGGCCA
ACTTACTTCTGACAACGATCGGAGGACCGAAGGAGCTAACCGCTTTTTTGCACAACATGGGGGATCATGT
AACTCGCCTTGATCGTTGGGAACCGGAGCTGAATGAAGCCATACCAAACGACGAGCGTGACACCACGATG
CCTGCAGCAATGGCAACAACGTTGCGCAAACTATTAACTGGCGAACTACTTACTCTAGCTTCCCGGCAAC
AATTAATAGACTGGATGGAGGCGGATAAAGTTGCAGGACCACTTCTGCGCTCGGCCCTTCCGGCTGGCTG
GTTTATTGCTGATAAATCTGGAGCCGGTGAGCGTGGGTCTCGCGGTATCATTGCAGCACTGGGGCCAGAT
GGTAAGCCCTCCCGTATCGTAGTTATCTACACGACGGGGAGTCAGGCAACTATGGATGAACGAAATAGAC
AGATCGCTGAGATAGGTGCCTCACTGATTAAGCATTGGTAACTGTCAGACCAAGTTTACTCATATATACT
TTAGATTGATTTAAAACTTCATTTTTAATTTAAAAGGATCTAGGTGAAGATCCTTTTTGATAATCTCATG
ACCAAAATCCCTTAACGTGAGTTTTCGTTCCACTGAGCGTCAGACCCCGTAGAAAAGATCAAAGGATCTT
CTTGAGATCCTTTTTTTCTGCGCGTAATCTGCTGCTTGCAAACAAAAAAACCACCGCTACCAGCGGTGGT
TTGTTTGCCGGATCAAGAGCTACCAACTCTTTTTCCGAAGGTAACTGGCTTCAGCAGAGCGCAGATACCA
AATACTGTCCTTCTAGTGTAGCCGTAGTTAGGCCACCACTTCAAGAACTCTGTAGCACCGCCTACATACC
TCGCTCTGCTAATCCTGTTACCAGTGGCTGCTGCCAGTGGCGATAAGTCGTGTCTTACCGGGTTGGACTC
AAGACGATAGTTACCGGATAAGGCGCAGCGGTCGGGCTGAACGGGGGGTTCGTGCACACAGCCCAGCTTG
GAGCGAACGACCTACACCGAACTGAGATACCTACAGCGTGAGCTATGAGAAAGCGCCACGCTTCCCGAAG
GGAGAAAGGCGGACAGGTATCCGGTAAGCGGCAGGGTCGGAACAGGAGAGCGCACGAGGGAGCTTCCAGG
GGGAAACGCCTGGTATCTTTATAGTCCTGTCGGGTTTCGCCACCTCTGACTTGAGCGTCGATTTTTGTGA
TGCTCGTCAGGGGGGCGGAGCCTATGGAAAAACGCCAGCAACGCGGCCTTTTTACGGTTCCTGGCCTTTT
GCTGGCCTTTTGCTCACATGTTCTTTCCTGCGTTATCCCCTGATTCTGTGGATAACCGTATTACCGCCTT
TGAGTGAGCTGATACCGCTCGCCGCAGCCGAACGACCGAGCGCAGCGAGTCAGTGAGCGAGGAAGCGGAA
GAGCGCCTGATGCGGTATTTTCTCCTTACGCATCTGTGCGGTATTTCACACCGCAATGGTGCACTCTCAG
TACAATCTGCTCTGATGCCGCATAGTTAAGCCAGTATACACTCCGCTATCGCTACGTGACTGGGTCATGG
CTGCGCCCCGACACCCGCCAACACCCGCTGACGCGCCCTGACGGGCTTGTCTGCTCCCGGCATCCGCTTA
CAGACAAGCTGTGACCGTCTCCGGGAGCTGCATGTGTCAGAGGTTTTCACCGTCATCACCGAAACGCGCG
AGGCAGCTGCGGTAAAGCTCATCAGCGTGGTCGTGAAGCGATTCACAGATGTCTGCCTGTTCATCCGCGT
CCAGCTCGTTGAGTTTCTCCAGAAGCGTTAATGTCTGGCTTCTGATAAAGCGGGCCATGTTAAGGGCGGT
TTTTTCCTGTTTGGTCACTGATGCCTCCGTGTAAGGGGGATTTCTGTTCATGGGGGTAATGATACCGATG
AAACGAGAGAGGATGCTCACGATACGGGTTACTGATGATGAACATGCCCGGTTACTGGAACGTTGTGAGG
GTAAACAACTGGCGGTATGGATGCGGCGGGACCAGAGAAAAATCACTCAGGGTCAATGCCAGCGCTTCGT
TAATACAGATGTAGGTGTTCCACAGGGTAGCCAGCAGCATCCTGCGATGCAGATCCGGAACATAATGGTG
CAGGGCGCTGACTTCCGCGTTTCCAGACTTTACGAAACACGGAAACCGAAGACCATTCATGTTGTTGCTC
AGGTCGCAGACGTTTTGCAGCAGCAGTCGCTTCACGTTCGCTCGCGTATCGGTGATTCATTCTGCTAACC
AGTAAGGCAACCCCGCCAGCCTAGCCGGGTCCTCAACGACAGGAGCACGATCATGCGCACCCGTGGCCAG
GACCCAACGCTGCCCGAGATGCGCCGCGTGCGGCTGCTGGAGATGGCGGACGCGATGGATATGTTCTGCC
AAGGGTTGGTTTGCGCATTCACAGTTCTCCGCAAGAATTGATTGGCTCCAATTCTTGGAGTGGTGAATCC
GTTAGCGAGGTGCCGCCGGCTTCCATTCAGGTCGAGGTGGCCCGGCTCCATGCACCGCGACGCAACGCGG
GGAGGCAGACAAGGTATAGGGCGGCGCCTACAATCCATGCCAACCCGTTCCATGTGCTCGCCGAGGCGGC
ATAAATCGCCGTGACGATCAGCGGTCCAATGATCGAAGTTAGGCTGGTAAGAGCCGCGAGCGATCCTTGA
AGCTGTCCCTGATGGTCGTCATCTACCTGCCTGGACAGCATGGCCTGCAACGCGGGCATCCCGATGCCGC
CGGAAGCGAGAAGAATCATAATGGGGAAGGCCATCCAGCCTCGCGTCGCGAACGCCAGCAAGACGTAGCC
CAGCGCGTCGGCCGCCATGCCGGCGATAATGGCCTGCTTCTCGCCGAAACGTTTGGTGGCGGGACCAGTG
ACGAAGGCTTGAGCGAGGGCGTGCAAGATTCCGAATACCGCAAGCGACAGGCCGATCATCGTCGCGCTCC
AGCGAAAGCGGTCCTCGCCGAAAATGACCCAGAGCGCTGCCGGCACCTGTCCTACGAGTTGCATGATAAA
GAAGACAGTCATAAGTGCGGCGACGATAGTCATGCCCCGCGCCCACCGGAAGGAGCTGACTGGGTTGAAG
GCTCTCAAGGGCATCGGTCGATCGACGCTCTCCCTTATGCGACTCCTGCATTAGGAAGCAGCCCAGTAGT
AGGTTGAGGCCGTTGAGCACCGCCGCCGCAAGGAATGGTGCATGCAAGGAGATGGCGCCCAACAGTCCCC
CGGCCACGGGGCCTGCCACCATACCCACGCCGAAACAAGCGCTCATGAGCCCGAAGTGGCGAGCCCGATC
TTCCCCATCGGTGATGTCGGCGATATAGGCGCCAGCAACCGCACCTGTGGCGCCGGTGATGCCGGCCACG
ATGCGTCCGGCGTAGAGGATCG
Features (pLannotate 1.2.2; 17 found; start..end, strand, type, name):
     21..39      +  promoter       T7 promoter: promoter for bacteriophage T7 RNA polymerase
     71..93      +  RBS            RBS: efficient ribosome binding site from bacteriophage T7 gene 10 (Olins and Rangwala, 1989)
    111..131     +  CDS            8xHis (fragment): 8xHis affinity tag
    140..164     +  protein_bind   attB1: mutant version of attB; recombination site for the Gateway® BP reaction BP Clonase™
    179..526     +  CDS            GCN4 (fragment): GCN4_YEAST - Also known as AAS101 From Saccharomyces cerevisiae (strain ATCC 204508 / S288c) (Baker's yeast).
    531..555     -  protein_bind   attB2: mutant version of attB; recombination site for the Gateway® BP reaction BP Clonase™
    565..614     +  CDS            SET1 (fragment): solubility-enhancement tag derived from T7 phage gene 10B
    622..669     +  terminator     T7 terminator: transcription terminator for bacteriophage T7 RNA polymerase
    695..987     -  CDS            TcR (fragment): tetracycline efflux protein; tet; confers resistance to tetracycline
   1035..1063    -  promoter       tet promoter: E. coli promoter for tetracycline efflux protein gene
   1176..1280    +  promoter       AmpR promoter: bla
   1281..2141    +  CDS            AmpR: β-lactamase; bla; confers resistance to ampicillin, carbenicillin, and related antibiotics
   2312..2900    +  rep_origin     ori: high-copy-number ColE1/pMB1/pBR322/pUC origin of replication
   3086..3225    -  misc_feature   bom: basis of mobility region from pBR322
   3327..3518    -  CDS            rop: Rop protein, which maintains plasmids at low copy number; rop
   3535..3915    +  CDS            YPB1_ECOLX: Protein predicted: Swiss-Prot protein existence level 4. From Escherichia coli.
   4157..5061    -  CDS            TcR (fragment): tetracycline efflux protein; tet; confers resistance to tetracycline
