[The description below was written by a language model from this plasmid's Addgene catalogue record and pLannotate feature annotations shown in this document.]
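Description:
pDest17_Gcn4 WT 44mer is a bacterial expression plasmid of about 5.1 kb, built by Gateway cloning into the pDEST17 destination vector to produce an N-terminally His-tagged fragment of the Saccharomyces cerevisiae transcription factor Gcn4. The backbone is pBR322-derived. It carries a ColE1/pMB1-type origin together with the bom mobility region and the rop gene, which holds copy number down and matches the catalogue's low-copy designation. Selection is by ampicillin through the β-lactamase gene under its own promoter. Two fragments of the tetracycline resistance gene and its promoter are also annotated. These appear to be non-functional remnants of the parental backbone, and tetracycline is not listed as a selection.

The expression cassette begins with a T7 promoter and the phage T7 gene 10 ribosome binding site, followed by a polyhistidine tag (6xHis per the catalogue, detected as a fragment of an 8xHis feature). An attB1 site comes next, then a roughly 350 bp GCN4 coding fragment, attB2 and the T7 terminator. The attB sites are the scars left by the LR recombination that replaced the destination cassette with the insert. The catalogue also lists a TEV protease cleavage site for removing the tag after purification. It is not separately annotated in the feature table but may lie in the short gap between attB1 and the Gcn4 sequence. A short hit to a T7 gene 10B-derived solubility tag downstream of attB2 is probably residual vector sequence outside the reading frame. The record does not define which residues "WT 44mer" covers.

Transcription depends on T7 RNA polymerase, so a cloning strain is used for propagation and a T7-expressing host such as the recommended BL21 pLysS for expression. The associated work examines condensates and soluble complexes in transcription factor function.
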