Addgene plasmid #231856: pDest17_Gcn4 WT 44mer
Purpose: Bacterial expression of N-terminally 6His tagged Gcn4 WT 44mer
Depositing lab: Aseem Ansari & Tanja Mittag. Depositing organization: St. Jude Children's Research Hospital. Publication: Reconciling competing models on the roles of condensates and soluble complexes in transcription factor function. Bremer A, Lang WH, Kempen RP, Sweta K, Taylor AB, Borgia MB, Ansari AZ, Mittag T. bioRxiv [Preprint]. 2024 Nov 22:2024.11.21.624739. doi: 10.1101/2024.11.21.624739. PubMed 39605529.
Backbone
  Vector backbone: pDest17
  Backbone manufacturer: Invtirogen
  Vector type: Bacterial Expression
Growth in bacteria
  Bacterial resistance: Ampicillin, 100 μg/mL
  Growth temperature: 37°C
  Growth strain: DH5alpha
  Copy number: Low Copy
Gene/Insert
  Gene/Insert name: Gcn4 44mer
  Species: S. cerevisiae (budding yeast)
  Promoter: T7
  Tag / fusion protein: 6xHis, TEV cleavage site (N terminal on backbone)
  Cloning method: Gateway Cloning
Terms and licenses: Academic/Nonprofit Terms; Industry Terms: Not Available to Industry
Depositor comments: The depositing lab recommends using BL21_pLysS strain for protein expression and purification. Please visit https://doi.org/10.1101/2024.11.21.624739 for bioRxiv preprint.
How to cite: pDest17_Gcn4 WT 44mer was a gift from Aseem Ansari & Tanja Mittag (Addgene plasmid # 231856 ; http://n2t.net/addgene:231856 ; RRID:Addgene_231856)
